Addgene plasmid #125923: IX_pAAV-ProB3-CatCh-GFP-WPRE
Purpose: Targeting expression to neuronal and glial cell types in mice, non-human primates, and human retina
Depositing lab: Botond Roska. Depositing organization: Friedrich Miescher Institute for Biomedical Research. Publication: Targeting neuronal and glial cell types with synthetic promoter AAVs in mice, non-human primates and humans. Juttner J, Szabo A, Gross-Scherf B, Morikawa RK, Rompani SB, Hantz P, Szikra T, Esposti F, Cowan CS, Bharioke A, Patino-Alvarez CP, Keles O, Kusnyerik A, Azoulay T, Hartl D, Krebs AR, Schubeler D, Hajdu RI, Lukats A, Nemeth J, Nagy ZZ, Wu KC, Wu RH, Xiang L, Fang XL, Jin ZB, Goldblum D, Hasler PW, Scholl HPN, Krol J, Roska B. Nat Neurosci. 2019 Jul 8. pii: 10.1038/s41593-019-0431-2. doi: 10.1038/s41593-019-0431-2. PubMed 31285614.
Backbone
  Vector backbone: pAAV
  Vector type: AAV
Growth in bacteria
  Bacterial resistance: Ampicillin, 100 μg/mL
  Growth temperature: 37°C
  Growth strain: NEB Stable
  Copy number: High Copy
Gene/Insert
  Gene/Insert name: GFP (alt name: ChR2(L132C)-EGFP)
  Species: Synthetic
  Promoter: ProB3
  Cloning method: Restriction Enzyme; 5′ cloning site Unknown (unknown if destroyed); 3′ cloning site Unknown (unknown if destroyed)
Terms and licenses: Academic/Nonprofit Terms; Industry Terms: Not Available to Industry
Depositor comments: Please visit https://www.biorxiv.org/content/early/2018/10/04/434720.full.pdf for BioRxiv preprint
How to cite: IX_pAAV-ProB3-CatCh-GFP-WPRE was a gift from Botond Roska (Addgene plasmid # 125923 ; http://n2t.net/addgene:125923 ; RRID:Addgene_125923)
