[The description below was written by a language model from this plasmid's Addgene catalogue record and pLannotate feature annotations shown in this document.]
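Description:
IX_pAAV-ProB3-CatCh-GFP-WPRE is an adeno-associated virus transfer plasmid built on a pAAV backbone, designed to be packaged into recombinant AAV for cell-type-targeted gene delivery in the retina. It is propagated in E. coli as a high-copy plasmid through a ColE1/pUC-type origin and selected with ampicillin via the β-lactamase gene. An f1 phage origin is also present in the backbone. The expression cassette is bounded by AAV2 inverted terminal repeats, which provide the signals for replication and encapsidation of the intervening DNA. In the sequenced record, the right ITR is annotated as complete, whereas the left one is detected only as two short fragments.

The payload is CatCh, the L132C variant of channelrhodopsin-2 from Chlamydomonas reinhardtii, a blue-light-gated cation channel, followed immediately by EGFP in an arrangement consistent with the ChR2(L132C)-EGFP fusion named in the record. Expressing cells can therefore be both driven optically and identified by green fluorescence. Transcription is controlled by ProB3, one of a series of synthetic promoters. The feature table does not annotate ProB3 by name, but the region upstream of the opsin coding sequence contains a match to the CMV immediate-early enhancer followed by a long unannotated stretch, which presumably holds the rest of the promoter. Downstream of EGFP, a WPRE enhances transcript stability and expression, and a human growth hormone polyadenylation signal terminates the message.

The stated purpose is to target expression to neuronal and glial cell types in mouse, non-human primate and human retina. The record does not specify which cell population ProB3 labels.
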