Features (pLannotate 1.2.2; 16 found; start..end, strand, type, name):
     12..39      +  repeat_region  AAV2 ITR (fragment): inverted terminal repeat of adeno-associated virus serotype 2 inverted
     68..95      +  repeat_region  AAV2 ITR (fragment): inverted terminal repeat of adeno-associated virus serotype 2 inverted
    150..514     +  enhancer       CMV enhancer: human cytomegalovirus immediate early enhancer
   1798..2723    +  CDS            ChR2 (fragment): N-terminal fragment of channelrhodopsin-2 from the alga Chlamydomonas reinhardtii (Nagel et al., 2003) blue light-activated cation channel
   2728..3444    +  CDS            EGFP: EGFP is a basic (constitutively fluorescent) green fluorescent protein published in 1996, derived from Aequorea victoria. It is reported to be a rapidly-maturing weak dimer with moderate acid sensitivity.
   3451..3475    +  misc_feature   MCS (fragment): pBluescript multiple cloning site
   3475..4063    +  misc_feature   WPRE: woodchuck hepatitis virus posttranscriptional regulatory element
   4095..4571    +  polyA_signal   hGH poly(A) signal: human growth hormone polyadenylation signal
   4611..4751    +  repeat_region  AAV2 ITR: inverted terminal repeat of adeno-associated virus serotype 2 inverted
   4756..4807    -  misc_feature   bom (fragment): basis of mobility region from pBR322
   4826..5281    +  rep_origin     f1 ori (sequence partly withheld): f1 bacteriophage origin of replication; arrow indicates direction of (+) strand synthesis
   5282..5331    -  misc_feature   bom (fragment): basis of mobility region from pBR322
   5433..5468    -  CDS            rop (fragment): Rop protein, which maintains plasmids at low copy number; rop
   5563..5667    +  promoter       AmpR promoter: bla
   5668..6528    +  CDS            AmpR: β-lactamase; bla; confers resistance to ampicillin, carbenicillin, and related antibiotics
   6699..7287    +  rep_origin     ori: high-copy-number ColE1/pMB1/pBR322/pUC origin of replication
>Addgene plasmid #125923 | IX_pAAV-ProB3-CatCh-GFP-WPRE | addgene full sequence | sequence record 257205 | Addgene NGS Result
CCTGCAGGCAGCTGCGCGCTCGCTCGCTCACTGAGGCCGCCCGGGCGTCGGGCGACCTTTGGTCGCCCGG
CCTCAGTGAGCGAGCGAGCGCGCAGAGAGGGAGTGGCCAACTCCATCACTAGGGGTTCCTGCGGCCGCAC
GCGTCTAGCACTAGTTATTAATAGTAATCAATTACGGGGTCATTAGTTCATAGCCCATATATGGAGTTCC
GCGTTACATAACTTACGGTAAATGGCCCGCCTGGCTGACCGCCCAACGACCCCCGCCCATTGACGTCAAT
AATGACGTATGTTCCCATAGTAACGCCAATAGGGACTTTCCATTGACGTCAATGGGTGGACTATTTACGG
TAAACTGCCCACTTGGCAGTACATCAAGTGTATCATATGCCAAGTACGCCCCCTATTGACGTCAATGACG
GTAAATGGCCCGCCTGGCATTATGCCCAGTACATGACCTTATGGGACTTTCCTACTTGGCAGTACATCTA
CGTATTAGTCATCGCTATTACCATCACTCTAGTGTTTTCATGTGACCTCTTGTTCTCAATTTAGATACTT
CTTGACCTGGAAAAGGTGGGTGCTGCTTGCCACTCTACATTTGGCTACTCCTGTTTTAGGATGTGCATGT
TCCTTCCTCCCCTTGTCTCCCGCCATGAAATCTCTTCCCATCCTCTTTGCAACCTGACAACAGAGCCTTG
TCCCTAGGTAGATATACACATACATTGTTTTTCTCATTGTGTTCCTTATTTTTAGAGAGAGAAAAAAAAT
CTGAGTCTGTAAGATAAATGCAAAGGATAACAATCCCCAAAACAGCCTAGGAACCCCTCATTCCTCTGGC
AAGACACTACTGATGATCTGTATGCTTGGTAGCCTCTTTAAGTCCTCTCAGAGATAGTATAGTAGTTGAC
AAATGCCAGCTCCTATATTCTCTAGCTTCTCCTTTTCCTCTATCAAATGACTTTTTAAATAAATTAGATA
TTAGACAAACCTTGGGTGACCTGCTTTTTCTTTTCTTTTCCTTTTTTTTTTTTTACTTCTCCCCCCGCCC
CCCCTCCCCCCCGTTTTTTTTCCCTTGCGGTATAATAGTGTTGAAGAAAGAGGGCACTAGTGTACAGCCC
AGATGGCAGCCTTGCACCGTCTGATTTGGAGCTGAGGTGTCTGCGAACCGAGGGCGGCTGCAGTCCTCTG
ACCTGAGACCAATAGCTCTGTCTACCCGGACTCAGGTAGGTCTTGAAGATGAAAGGGTGTGTGTGTGTGT
GTGTGTGTGTGTGTGTGTGTGTGTGTGTGTGTGTGTGTGTACGCGCGCGCGCGCGCGAGTGTACGAATCC
TAGCTCTGAGCGCTGTCCAGGGTTCTGACATTTGAGTGGCTCAGGCGGTTCAAGCCCCAACACAGGGAGG
CTACCAGGCGTTGCCTTAGTAACTAATATGGCTTTTCCACAAGCTGTCGCATTTACATTTTCCACCATCA
GCGTCCAGCTTATGGCCACTAACGCGCCGCTCATTGCACACCTGATTCACACACCTTCGGGCACCAGTGA
AAAAACCGCGACTTGATTTTCTGGAAGAACACCCCTAGGGTTTGGGAGCGGTCGTGGAGGACCAGCAGGA
AGAAGCGGAGGGGAGAGGGGCGGTGGTGGAGACTGAGAAGCTTTGAACCAGCTGTGTTGGCCAAAGGCAC
GAAGCGGCAAAAGACAGCGGCGGGCGTCAGGGTGGTTCGCGCTGGGAACCTGCAGGCGGGACCGGCGTGG
GAACGTGGCTTGCCGGCGGTCGAACCGCGTCTTCGGGATCCGCCACCATGGATTATGGAGGCGCCCTGAG
TGCCGTTGGGCGCGAGCTGCTATTTGTAACGAACCCAGTAGTCGTCAATGGCTCTGTACTTGTGCCTGAG
GACCAGTGTTACTGCGCGGGCTGGATTGAGTCGCGTGGCACAAACGGTGCCCAAACGGCGTCGAACGTGC
TGCAATGGCTTGCTGCTGGCTTCTCCATCCTACTGCTTATGTTTTACGCCTACCAAACATGGAAGTCAAC
CTGCGGCTGGGAGGAGATCTATGTGTGCGCTATCGAGATGGTCAAGGTGATTCTCGAGTTCTTCTTCGAG
TTTAAGAACCCGTCCATGCTGTATCTAGCCACAGGCCACCGCGTCCAGTGGTTGCGTTACGCCGAGTGGC
TTCTCACCTGCCCGGTCATTTGCATTCACCTGTCAAACCTGACGGGCTTGTCCAACGACTACAGCAGGCG
CACCATGGGTCTGCTTGTGTCTGATATTGGCACAATTGTGTGGGGCGCCACTTCCGCCATGGCCACCGGA
TACGTCAAGGTCATCTTCTTCTGCCTGGGTCTGTGTTATGGTGCTAACACGTTCTTTCACGCTGCCAAGG
CCTACATCGAGGGTTACCACACCGTGCCGAAGGGCCGGTGTCGCCAGGTGGTGACTGGCATGGCTTGGCT
CTTCTTCGTATCATGGGGTATGTTCCCCATCCTGTTCATCCTCGGCCCCGAGGGCTTCGGCGTCCTGAGC
GTGTACGGCTCCACCGTCGGCCACACCATCATTGACCTGATGTCGAAGAACTGCTGGGGTCTGCTCGGCC
ACTACCTGCGCGTGCTGATCCACGAGCATATCCTCATCCACGGCGACATTCGCAAGACCACCAAATTGAA
CATTGGTGGCACTGAGATTGAGGTCGAGACGCTGGTGGAGGACGAGGCCGAGGCTGGCGCGGTACCCATG
GTGAGCAAGGGCGAGGAGCTGTTCACCGGGGTGGTGCCCATCCTGGTCGAGCTGGACGGCGACGTAAACG
GCCACAAGTTCAGCGTGTCCGGCGAGGGCGAGGGCGATGCCACCTACGGCAAGCTGACCCTGAAGTTCAT
CTGCACCACCGGCAAGCTGCCCGTGCCCTGGCCCACCCTCGTGACCACCCTGACCTACGGCGTGCAGTGC
TTCAGCCGCTACCCCGACCACATGAAGCAGCACGACTTCTTCAAGTCCGCCATGCCCGAAGGCTACGTCC
AGGAGCGCACCATCTTCTTCAAGGACGACGGCAACTACAAGACCCGCGCCGAGGTGAAGTTCGAGGGCGA
CACCCTGGTGAACCGCATCGAGCTGAAGGGCATCGACTTCAAGGAGGACGGCAACATCCTGGGGCACAAG
CTGGAGTACAACTACAACAGCCACAACGTCTATATCATGGCCGACAAGCAGAAGAACGGCATCAAGGTGA
ACTTCAAGATCCGCCACAACATCGAGGACGGCAGCGTGCAGCTCGCCGACCACTACCAGCAGAACACCCC
CATCGGCGACGGCCCCGTGCTGCTGCCCGACAACCACTACCTGAGCACCCAGTCCGCCCTGAGCAAAGAC
CCCAACGAGAAGCGCGATCACATGGTCCTGCTGGAGTTCGTGACCGCCGCCGGGATCACTCTCGGCATGG
ACGAGCTGTACAAGTGATAAGAATTCGATATCAAGCTTATCGATAATCAACCTCTGGATTACAAAATTTG
TGAAAGATTGACTGGTATTCTTAACTATGTTGCTCCTTTTACGCTATGTGGATACGCTGCTTTAATGCCT
TTGTATCATGCTATTGCTTCCCGTATGGCTTTCATTTTCTCCTCCTTGTATAAATCCTGGTTGCTGTCTC
TTTATGAGGAGTTGTGGCCCGTTGTCAGGCAACGTGGCGTGGTGTGCACTGTGTTTGCTGACGCAACCCC
CACTGGTTGGGGCATTGCCACCACCTGTCAGCTCCTTTCCGGGACTTTCGCTTTCCCCCTCCCTATTGCC
ACGGCGGAACTCATCGCCGCCTGCCTTGCCCGCTGCTGGACAGGGGCTCGGCTGTTGGGCACTGACAATT
CCGTGGTGTTGTCGGGGAAATCATCGTCCTTTCCTTGGCTGCTCGCCTATGTTGCCACCTGGATTCTGCG
CGGGACGTCCTTCTGCTACGTCCCTTCGGCCCTCAATCCAGCGGACCTTCCTTCCCGCGGCCTGCTGCCG
GCTCTGCGGCCTCTTCCGCGTCTTCGCCTTCGCCCTCAGACGAGTCGGATCTCCCTTTGGGCCGCCTCCC
CGCATCGATACCGAGCGCTGCTCGAGAGATCTACGGGTGGCATCCCTGTGACCCCTCCCCAGTGCCTCTC
CTGGCCCTGGAAGTTGCCACTCCAGTGCCCACCAGCCTTGTCCTAATAAAATTAAGTTGCATCATTTTGT
CTGACTAGGTGTCCTTCTATAATATTATGGGGTGGAGGGGGGTGGTATGGAGCAAGGGGCAAGTTGGGAA
GACAACCTGTAGGGCCTGCGGGGTCTATTGGGAACCAAGCTGGAGTGCAGTGGCACAATCTTGGCTCACT
GCAATCTCCGCCTCCTGGGTTCAAGCGATTCTCCTGCCTCAGCCTCCCGAGTTGTTGGGATTCCAGGCAT
GCATGACCAGGCTCAGCTAATTTTTGTTTTTTTGGTAGAGACGGGGTTTCACCATATTGGCCAGGCTGGT
CTCCAACTCCTAATCTCAGGTGATCTACCCACCTTGGCCTCCCAAATTGCTGGGATTACAGGCGTGAACC
ACTGCTCCCTTCCCTGTCCTTCTGATTTTGTAGGTAACCACGTGCGGACCGAGCGGCCGCAGGAACCCCT
AGTGATGGAGTTGGCCACTCCCTCTCTGCGCGCTCGCTCGCTCACTGAGGCCGGGCGACCAAAGGTCGCC
CGACGCCCGGGCTTTGCCCGGGCGGCCTCAGTGAGCGAGCGAGCGCGCAGCTGCCTGCAGGGGCGCCTGA
TGCGGTATTTTCTCCTTACGCATCTGTGCGGTATTTCACACCGCATA
[95 nt withheld, positions 4808-4902]
T
[46 nt withheld, positions 4904-4949]
C
[141 nt withheld, positions 4951-5091]
CCTTTGACGTTGGAGTCCACGTTCTTT
[37 nt withheld, positions 5119-5155]
ACTCTATCTCGGGCTATTCTTTTGATTTATAAGGGATTTTGCCGATTTCGGTCTATTGGTTAAAAAATGA
GCTGATTTAACAAAAATTTAACGCGAATTTTAACAAAATATTAACGTTTACAATTTTATGGTGCACTCTC
AGTACAATCTGCTCTGATGCCGCATAGTTAAGCCAGCCCCGACACCCGCCAACACCCGCTGACGCGCCCT
GACGGGCTTGTCTGCTCCCGGCATCCGCTTACAGACAAGCTGTGACCGTCTCCGGGAGCTGCATGTGTCA
GAGGTTTTCACCGTCATCACCGAAACGCGCGAGACGAAAGGGCCTCGTGATACGCCTATTTTTATAGGTT
AATGTCATGATAATAATGGTTTCTTAGACGTCAGGTGGCACTTTTCGGGGAAATGTGCGCGGAACCCCTA
TTTGTTTATTTTTCTAAATACATTCAAATATGTATCCGCTCATGAGACAATAACCCTGATAAATGCTTCA
ATAATATTGAAAAAGGAAGAGTATGAGTATTCAACATTTCCGTGTCGCCCTTATTCCCTTTTTTGCGGCA
TTTTGCCTTCCTGTTTTTGCTCACCCAGAAACGCTGGTGAAAGTAAAAGATGCTGAAGATCAGTTGGGTG
CACGAGTGGGTTACATCGAACTGGATCTCAACAGCGGTAAGATCCTTGAGAGTTTTCGCCCCGAAGAACG
TTTTCCAATGATGAGCACTTTTAAAGTTCTGCTATGTGGCGCGGTATTATCCCGTATTGACGCCGGGCAA
GAGCAACTCGGTCGCCGCATACACTATTCTCAGAATGACTTGGTTGAGTACTCACCAGTCACAGAAAAGC
ATCTTACGGATGGCATGACAGTAAGAGAATTATGCAGTGCTGCCATAACCATGAGTGATAACACTGCGGC
CAACTTACTTCTGACAACGATCGGAGGACCGAAGGAGCTAACCGCTTTTTTGCACAACATGGGGGATCAT
GTAACTCGCCTTGATCGTTGGGAACCGGAGCTGAATGAAGCCATACCAAACGACGAGCGTGACACCACGA
TGCCTGTAGCAATGGCAACAACGTTGCGCAAACTATTAACTGGCGAACTACTTACTCTAGCTTCCCGGCA
ACAATTAATAGACTGGATGGAGGCGGATAAAGTTGCAGGACCACTTCTGCGCTCGGCCCTTCCGGCTGGC
TGGTTTATTGCTGATAAATCTGGAGCCGGTGAGCGTGGGTCTCGCGGTATCATTGCAGCACTGGGGCCAG
ATGGTAAGCCCTCCCGTATCGTAGTTATCTACACGACGGGGAGTCAGGCAACTATGGATGAACGAAATAG
ACAGATCGCTGAGATAGGTGCCTCACTGATTAAGCATTGGTAACTGTCAGACCAAGTTTACTCATATATA
CTTTAGATTGATTTAAAACTTCATTTTTAATTTAAAAGGATCTAGGTGAAGATCCTTTTTGATAATCTCA
TGACCAAAATCCCTTAACGTGAGTTTTCGTTCCACTGAGCGTCAGACCCCGTAGAAAAGATCAAAGGATC
TTCTTGAGATCCTTTTTTTCTGCGCGTAATCTGCTGCTTGCAAACAAAAAAACCACCGCTACCAGCGGTG
GTTTGTTTGCCGGATCAAGAGCTACCAACTCTTTTTCCGAAGGTAACTGGCTTCAGCAGAGCGCAGATAC
CAAATACTGTTCTTCTAGTGTAGCCGTAGTTAGGCCACCACTTCAAGAACTCTGTAGCACCGCCTACATA
CCTCGCTCTGCTAATCCTGTTACCAGTGGCTGCTGCCAGTGGCGATAAGTCGTGTCTTACCGGGTTGGAC
TCAAGACGATAGTTACCGGATAAGGCGCAGCGGTCGGGCTGAACGGGGGGTTCGTGCACACAGCCCAGCT
TGGAGCGAACGACCTACACCGAACTGAGATACCTACAGCGTGAGCTATGAGAAAGCGCCACGCTTCCCGA
AGGGAGAAAGGCGGACAGGTATCCGGTAAGCGGCAGGGTCGGAACAGGAGAGCGCACGAGGGAGCTTCCA
GGGGGAAACGCCTGGTATCTTTATAGTCCTGTCGGGTTTCGCCACCTCTGACTTGAGCGTCGATTTTTGT
GATGCTCGTCAGGGGGGCGGAGCCTATGGAAAAACGCCAGCAACGCGGCCTTTTTACGGTTCCTGGCCTT
TTGCTGGCCTTTTGCTCACATGT
